>Addgene plasmid #235956 | pME_G_0_6_004_3C1LR | addgene full sequence | sequence record 471523 | Addgene NGS Result
GTTTTTCCACAGGCTCCGCCCCCCTGACGAGCATCACAAAAATCGACGCTCAAGTCAGAGGTGGCGAAAC
CCGACAGGACTATAAAGATACCAGGCGTTTCCCCCTGGAAGCTCCCTCGTGCGCTCTCCTGTTCCGACCC
TGCCGCTTACCGGATACCTGTCCGCCTTTCTCCCTTCGGGAAGCGTGGCGCTTTCTCATAGCTCACGCTG
TAGGTATCTCAGTTCGGTGTAGGTCGTTCGCTCCAAGCTGGGCTGTGTGCACGAACCCCCCGTTCAGCCC
GACCGCTGCGCCTTATCCGGTAACTATCGTCTTGAGTCCAACCCGGTAAGACACGACTTATCGCCACTGG
CAGCAGCCACTGGTAACAGGATTAGCAGAGCGAGGTATGTAGGCGGTGCTACAGAGTTCTTGAAGTGGTG
GCCTAACTACGGCTACACTAGAAGAACAGTATTTGGTATCTGCGCTCTGCTGAAGCCAGTTACCTTCGGA
AAAAGAGTTGGTAGCTCTTGATCCGGCAAACAAACCACCGCTGGTAGCGGTGGTTTTTTTGTTTGCAAGC
AGCAGATTACGCGCAGAAAAAAAGGATCTCAAGAAGATCCTTTGATCTTTTCTACGGGGTCTGACGCTCA
GTGGAACGAAAACTCACGTTAAGGGATTTTGGTCATGAGATTATCAAAAAGGATCTTCACCTAGATCCTT
TTAAATTAAAAATGAAGTTTTAAATCAATCTAAAGTATATATGAGTAAACTTGGTCTGACAGCTCGAGGC
TTGGATTCTCACCAATAAAAAACGCCCGGCGGCAACCGAGCGTTCTGAACAAATCCAGATGGAGTTCTGA
GGTCATTACTGGATCTATCAACAGGAGTCCAAGCGAGCTCGATATCAAATTACGCCCCGCCCTGCCACTC
GTCGCAGTACTGTTGTAATTCATTAAGCATTCTGCCGACATGGAAGCCATCACAAACGGCATGATGAACC
TGAATCGCCAGCGGCATCAGCACCTTGTCGCCTTGCGTATAATATTTGCCCATGGTGAAAACGGGGGCGA
AGAAGTTGTCCATATTGGCCACGTTTAAATCAAAACTGGTGAAACTCACCCAGGGATTGGCTGATACGAA
AAACATATTCTCAATAAACCCTTTAGGGAAATAGGCCAGGTTTTCACCGTAACACGCCACATCTTGCGAA
TATATGTGTAGAAACTGCCGGAAATCGTCGTGGTATTCACTCCAGAGTGATGAAAACGTTTCAGTTTGCT
CATGGAAAACGGTGTAACAAGGGTGAACACTATCCCATATCACCAGCTCACCGTCTTTCATTGCCATACG
AAATTCCGGATGAGCATTCATCAGGCGGGCAAGAATGTGAATAAAGGCCGGATAAAACTTGTGCTTATTT
TTCTTTACGGTCTTTAAAAAGGCCGTAATATCCAGCTGAACGGTCTGGTTATAGGTACATTGAGCAACTG
ACTGAAATGCCTCAAAATGTTCTTTACGATGCCATTGGGATATATCAACGGTGGTATATCCAGTGATTTT
TTTCTCCATTTTAGCTTCCTTAGCTCCTGAAAATCTCGATAACTCAAAAAATACGCCCGGTAGTGATCTT
ATTTCATTATGGTGAAAGTTGGAACCTCTTACGTGCCCGATCAACTCGAGTGCCACCTGACGTCTAAGAA
ACCATTATTATCATGACATTAACCTATAAAAATAGGCGTATCACGAGGCAGAATTTCAGATAAAAAAAAT
CCTTAGCTTTCGCTAAGGATGATTTCTGGAATTCGCGGCCGCTTCTAGAGCGATGAGTGGTCTCGCGCTG
GACCAAAACGAAAAAAGACGCTTTTCAGCGTCTTATTGTTCGTCTTTGGTACCGAGCTGTGTCTGTGGCT
GAGAGAGCAGGTACAAGATAAACCCGTCTATATTCTCAAATTCTTTCACTATCGCACTTGTTTTATGTGA
AGTCCAGATATGGACTCTGGAACCCAACTCGGAGCTCTGCGGGTAGAGCGTCAACCATTCGAACGTTGCG
CGGTCTTCGGAGAACCGTAAGAGGTAATATACTCCGATATTCATTTCAGCGGTAGCTGAGTCCGTCAGTT
GATACGGTGCGTACCCGGAGCAAATAGGAGAGGCGGTTGTAGTGGGGGGAATGGATAGCAAGCTGCGGGT
AGACCTCCAATTATTGAAGGCCTCCCAAATCGGGGGGCCTTTTTTATTGATAACAAAATGTTGGAGACGA
GACTGAGACCACTCATCGCGACTAGTAGCGGCCGCTGCAGTCCGGCAAAAAAGGGCAAGGTGTCACCACC
CTGCCCTTTTTCTTTAAAACCGAAAAGATTACTTCGCGTTATGCAGGCTTCCTCGCTCACTGACTCGCTG
CGCTCGGTCGTTCGGCTGCGGCGAGCGGTATCAGCTCACTCAAAGGCGGTAATACGGTTATCCACAGAAT
CAGGGGATAACGCAGGAAAGAACATGTGAGCAAAAGGCCAGCAAAAGGCCAGGAACCGTAAAAAGGCCGC
GTTGCTGGC
Features (pLannotate 1.2.2; 9 found; start..end, strand, type, name):
      4..592     -  rep_origin     ori: high-copy-number ColE1/pMB1/pBR322/pUC origin of replication
    775..869     -  terminator     lambda t0 terminator: transcription terminator from phage lambda
    893..1549    -  CDS            cat: CAT_ECOLX - Experimental evidence at protein level: Swiss-Prot protein existence level 1. This enzyme is an effector of chloramphenicol resistance in bacteria. From Escherichia coli. This protein is used as a marker in many commonly used cloning vectors, such as pACYC184.
   1550..1647    -  promoter       cat promoter: promoter of the E. coli cat gene encoding chloramphenicol acetyltransferase
   1733..1776    -  terminator     bacterial terminator: putative bacterial transcription terminator
   1779..1800    +  misc_feature   BioBrick prefix: BioBrick prefix for parts that do not start with "ATG"
   2261..2280    +  misc_feature   BioBrick suffix: universal suffix for all parts
   2281..2338    +  terminator     his operon terminator: This putative transcriptin terminator from the E. coli his operon has a 2-bp deletion introduced during synthesis. Its efficiency has not been determined.
   2357..2485    -  rep_origin     RSF ori (fragment): Plasmids containing the RSF 1030 origin of replication can be propagated in E. coli cells that contain additional plasmids with compatible origins.
