[The description below was written by a language model from this plasmid's Addgene catalogue record and pLannotate feature annotations shown in this document.]
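Description:
pME_G_0_6_004_3C1LR is a small synthetic-biology part plasmid (2,529 nt in the sequenced record) from a modular cloning toolkit developed for engineering the chloroplast of Chlamydomonas. It is built on the pME_Cp_UAV_GFP backbone, whose name suggests a universal acceptor vector with a GFP dropout, although no GFP remains in the annotated sequence. The plasmid is maintained in E. coli at high copy through a ColE1/pUC-type origin and is selected with chloramphenicol via the cat gene, which is driven by its native promoter and followed by a lambda t0 terminator. A short fragment resembling the RSF1030 origin is also annotated, but as a partial element it is unlikely to be a functional second replicon.

The payload is a 428 bp synthetic insert, 3C1LR ("3' Connector 1 Long Reverse"), which was cloned through BsaI sites that were destroyed in the process, as is typical of Golden Gate assembly. It lies in the unannotated interval between a BioBrick prefix and suffix. This region is insulated from the rest of the backbone by a putative bacterial terminator upstream and a his operon terminator downstream. No promoter, coding sequence or reporter is annotated within the insert, consistent with a non-expressing structural part.

According to the record, the connector occupies the M2 position and serves to dictate placement in level 2 assemblies. It therefore appears to determine where, and as the "Reverse" name suggests in which orientation, a transcription unit sits when several units are combined into a multigene construct. The record does not describe the connector's internal sequence features or the overhangs it provides.
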