Addgene plasmid #235956: pME_G_0_6_004_3C1LR
Purpose: 3' Connector 1 Long Reverse in the M2 position used to dictate position for lvl2 assembly
Depositing lab: Tobias Erb. Depositing organization: Max Planck Institute for Terrestrial Microbiology. Publication: A modular high-throughput approach for advancing synthetic biology in the chloroplast of Chlamydomonas. Inckemann RM, Chotel T, Burgis M, Brinkmann CK, Andreas L, Baumann J, Sharma P, Klose M, Barrett J, Ries F, Paczia N, Glatter T, Mackinder LCM, Willmund F, Erb TJ. Nat Plants. 2025 Nov;11(11):2332-2349. doi: 10.1038/s41477-025-02126-2. Epub 2025 Nov 3. PubMed 41184475.
Backbone
  Vector backbone: pME_Cp_UAV_GFP
  Backbone size w/o insert (bp): 2101
  Vector type: Synthetic Biology
Growth in bacteria
  Bacterial resistance: Chloramphenicol, 25 μg/mL
  Growth temperature: 37°C
  Growth strain: DH5alpha
  Copy number: High Copy
Gene/Insert
  Gene/Insert name: 3C1LR
  Species: Synthetic
  Insert size (bp): 428
  Cloning method: Restriction Enzyme; 5′ cloning site BsaI (destroyed during cloning); 3′ cloning site BsaI (destroyed during cloning)
  Sequencing primers: 5′ CGTATCACGAGGCAGAATTTC; 3′ CCTGCATAACGCGAAGTAATC
Terms and licenses: Academic/Nonprofit Terms; Industry Terms: Not Available to Industry
Depositor comments: Please visit https://doi.org/10.1101/2024.05.08.593163 for bioRxiv preprint.
How to cite: pME_G_0_6_004_3C1LR was a gift from Tobias Erb (Addgene plasmid # 235956 ; http://n2t.net/addgene:235956 ; RRID:Addgene_235956)
